Addgene plasmid #19688: pGC81
Depositing lab: Jane Hubbard. Depositing organization: NYU Grossman School of Medicine. Publication: A "FLP-Out" system for controlled gene expression in Caenorhabditis elegans. Voutev R, Hubbard EJ. Genetics. 2008 Sep;180(1):103-19. doi: 10.1534/genetics.108.090274. PubMed 18723890.
Backbone
  Vector backbone: pCR-XL-TOPO
  Backbone manufacturer: Invitrogen
  Vector type: Worm Expression
Growth in bacteria
  Bacterial resistance: Kanamycin, 50 μg/mL
  Growth temperature: 37°C
  Growth strain: DH5alpha
  Copy number: High Copy
Gene/Insert
  Gene/Insert name: hlh-12_genomic region
  Species: C. elegans (nematode)
  Cloning method: TOPO Cloning
  Sequencing primers: 5′ M13R; 3′ M13F
Terms and licenses: Academic/Nonprofit Terms; Industry Terms: Not Available to Industry
How to cite: pGC81 was a gift from Jane Hubbard (Addgene plasmid # 19688 ; http://n2t.net/addgene:19688 ; RRID:Addgene_19688)
