[The description below was written by a language model from this plasmid's Addgene catalogue record and pLannotate feature annotations shown in this document.]
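Description:
pGC81 is a TOPO clone of the Caenorhabditis elegans hlh-12 genomic region in the commercial pCR-XL-TOPO backbone, catalogued as a worm expression plasmid and totalling about 11.1 kb in the depositor's full sequence. It is maintained in E. coli as a high-copy plasmid through a ColE1/pUC-type origin and selected with kanamycin via the Tn5-derived NeoR/KanR aminoglycoside phosphotransferase gene. The backbone also carries a Sh ble (BleoR) cassette for Zeocin/bleomycin resistance behind a partial AmpR promoter, although kanamycin is the selection listed.

The annotated features are all backbone elements. They comprise a lacI fragment, CAP binding site, lac promoter and operator on one side of the cloning site, and a T7 promoter followed by lacZα and ccdB fragments on the other. In this vector family, the lacZα–ccdB fusion provides positive selection, because insertion of a PCR product disrupts expression of the gyrase-poisoning toxin so that recombinant clones survive. Roughly 7.8 kb between the lac operator and the T7 promoter has no annotation, and this gap lies where the cloning site sits, so it presumably holds the hlh-12 genomic insert. The record does not specify how much upstream regulatory, coding or downstream sequence is included, and no worm-specific promoter, reporter, tag or FRT site is annotated.

The plasmid was deposited with work describing a FLP-out system for controlled gene expression in C. elegans. Its precise role there is not stated. A genomic fragment of this kind could serve as a source of native hlh-12 regulatory and coding sequence for subcloning or for transgenesis.
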