Features (pLannotate 1.2.2; 13 found; start..end, strand, type, name):
      2..94      +  CDS            lacI (fragment): lac repressor; lacI; The lac repressor binds to the lac operator to inhibit transcription in E. coli. This inhibition can be relieved by adding lactose or isopropyl-β-D-thiogalactopyranoside (IPTG).
    107..128     +  protein_bind   CAP binding site: CAP binding activates transcription in the presence of cAMP. E. coli catabolite activator protein
    143..173     +  promoter       lac promoter: promoter for the E. coli lac operon
    177..199     +  protein_bind   lac operator (fragment): The lac repressor binds to the lac operator to inhibit transcription in E. coli. This inhibition can be relieved by adding lactose or isopropyl-β-D-thiogalactopyranoside (IPTG). lac repressor encoded by lacI
   7999..8017    -  promoter       T7 promoter: promoter for bacteriophage T7 RNA polymerase
   8020..8167    +  CDS            lacZα (fragment): LacZα fragment of β-galactosidase; lacZ fragment
   8177..8480    +  CDS            ccdB (fragment): CcdB, a bacterial toxin that poisons DNA gyrase; ccdB; Plasmids containing the ccdB gene cannot be propagated in standard E. coli strains.
   8528..8797    +  CDS            tnpA (fragment): TN5P_ECOLX - Also known as tnp. Experimental evidence at protein level: Swiss-Prot protein existence level 1. Mediates transposition of transposon Tn5 by a 'cut and paste' mechanism. First, the monomeric transposase binds the 19 bp inverted DNA repeats flanking the transposon. Then, dimerization of the DNA- bound transposase creates a synaptic DNA complex. After nicking of the first DNA strand, excision of the transposon proceeds through a series of intermediates. The transposase then mediates the insertion of the transposon at a new site by strand transfer. The activity of the wild- type tran
   8829..9623    +  CDS            NeoR/KanR: aminoglycoside phosphotransferase from Tn5; aph(3')-II (or nptII); confers resistance to neomycin, kanamycin, and G418 (Geneticin®)
   9644..9695    -  misc_feature   bom (fragment): basis of mobility region from pBR322
   9722..9810    +  promoter       AmpR promoter (fragment): bla
   9830..10204   +  CDS            BleoR: antibiotic-binding protein; Sh ble from Streptoalloteichus hindustanus; confers resistance to bleomycin, phleomycin, and Zeocin™
  10342..10930   +  rep_origin     ori: high-copy-number ColE1/pMB1/pBR322/pUC origin of replication
>Addgene plasmid #19688 | pGC81 | depositor full sequence | sequence record 9320 | Author sequence
AGCGCCCAATACGCAAACCGCCTCTCCCCGCGCGTTGGCCGATTCATTAATGCAGCTGGCACGACAGGTT
TCCCGACTGGAAAGCGGGCAGTGAGCGCAACGCAATTAATGTGAGTTAGCTCACTCATTAGGCACCCCAG
GCTTTACACTTTATGCTTCCGGCTCGTATGTTGTGTGGAATTGTGAGCGGATAACAATTTCACACAGGAA
ACAGCTATGACCATGATTACGCCAAGCTATTTAGGTGACGCGTTAGAATACTCAAGCTATGCATCAAGCT
TGGTACCGAGCTCGGATCCACTAGTAACGGCCGCCAGTGTGCTGGAATTCGCCCTTCATCACTTGAATGT
TCACAGATTCCGATCAATATCCATCTCACCAGATCCTCTGTGGTGTGCTCATTTTCTATCCATTTTCCAT
TAAAAACACGTGATGTTCGTGGTCATCCACAGCCTTGTGCTCCTCCAAGTGCTCCAAGAAATGGCCAGTT
GTCATTTCATTTTTCTCATCGTCTCCTTGATCCAAGTACTATTTTCACGTTTTATAAGAAAAACCAAATA
CTCTCTACTCTTGTTCCATTAACTTGGCTGGCCTGCAGTCGATCGGTCACTTTCTTCCAGCATAACATTT
CTGGATGCAAAGTGGGAATTCTATGAATTTTAAGTCTGAAAATTAAATACCTAATTTCTCAAAATTTAGT
TCTGTGTAACGGAAATACAGACTAATTGTTTAATCTTTTCTCCCACTATCTCTGCTCCGTTCAACATTAT
TCTCTTCAGTATAATTTGCATTCCGTTCCATTAAACATTTACAAACCATTCTTCTCACTTTATCAGTTTT
AATTTTGTTCTCGAGGAATAAATTATAAAAATAAATCTTCTCAGAAATGACAATAAAATAGTCAGACAAC
TGCTCTCATGCTAATAATAATGTCAAGAATGTCATCCCCAAAGTCATAAATCCTTATTTTTTCGTATCGG
GTCACCAGATTGTTGATATCAGCCCGCCTCCTGTTACACTTTGCTCTTCTACCAAACCGCCCATCTAGCC
CCATCTCAAATGCTCACAATCTTGGGGCTCAAACCATCAACACATTCCTAGTTTATTTTTGTTTTATTTT
CCATTGTTTAGCTCATATTTTCTGATCATCTGAAATCTTCCCTACATCCCCGTAGTATCGTTTGAGTTTT
AATTTGCGATCCTCAAATTTCACAATATATTTATTTTTCTATCATAACATGGAATCTTTTAAGACATCTT
ATAATTTTTCAGAATGAAGTATTTCATCCTGACACTTGCCGTTCTCGGCTCAACTCTTGCATATTCAAAG
CAGAATATGCTTGACACAAACCGTGTTCAGGCTGAAGTAATTGAGAACTCATCTTGTGAAGAATGTGAGA
ATGTTATCAAAAGAATTTCTGAAGCTGCTAAGGATCCAAAGAAAATTGAAGAATTGAAGATTGTTCTCGG
AATGATGTGCAGAGAGACTTCTTATGCTGATGAATGTCGTCTTTTCGTTTCACAATTGGACAAGTTCATT
GACAAACTTCAGCCATTCTTGGTTAGTTAAATCTTTGTTTCTGAAAATATATGCTTATATCTTTGATTTT
TTAGAAGAATCCACACGCAGTCTGCACTCGTCTTCATATCTGCTCAAACAAGAAAATCGACTCATTCCGC
CGCATTTTGCTCGAGTTCGCCAAGCGCGCTCAAAAAACTTTTGACGCTGTGAGTAGAAATTATTAAATTT
AAAATTATAACGATGAAAGTTAAGCCAGCCATCGTCTGTGACGAATGCCAATTTGTCGTCAAGGAGTTGA
AGACTGTTGTTGAGGACAAGAAGAGCCAAGCTGAAGCCCGTGACTTCCTTCGTGAGAACGTGTGCAAGAG
CCTCGGACAGTACAGAGGATTCGTAAGTTCCTAAAAATTACAAGCTTCGATTTTTATAGTAAATTTTCAG
TGCGATTTGGTCGTTGACGAGTATCTTCCACAATTCATCCAAGAGCTTGACGCCATTCTCCAAGATCCAC
ACCAGGTTCGTTATCCATTCAATTATAAAAAACAGAAATTCCTTGGATTTGTCTAATTTGTAAAGTAGAA
GATTTCAATATTTTCAGGTGTGCGTTGACATCAAGGCCTGCAACTCTGCTTCTGCTCAAGGACTCAAGGC
TCGCAAATATGTGGGTATCCTCGGATATTTCCAACGTCACTTCCTATAAATATGTTTCCCATTAAGCTTT
ATTCTCCTTTTTTGCATAAACCTATTTTATTGTGAATTGTCTATTTTTCCCATGTTCCCTTCCATAAATC
GCTTGTTTTGTCTATAAATCCCTTTGTTGTGACGTTTTGATTTCAGATTTTTAGGTTAAGTTCTTTAATT
TATTCAATTGAATTGTTATATAAGTTCAGGTAGAAGCTTCCAATGAAGAAAAGGAAAAGGTTGAGAATGA
GGTCGATGCATTCTGGAATGGAGCCGCAATGAAAAACAACAAGGGTCAGGTTAGTGAAATGATAGGGTAC
TGTATTTCTTGTTGTACCATAGATTGATTCTAAATTAGTATTTGAAACAACTATACAAAAACATGTTTAC
CTATTTTCGCGCATTTCAACTCAACTTTTTTATTCGCAGCTGTCAAGTATGCCACCTGCTATTCGAGGTA
TAATGGGTTTTTTTAAACTACTAATGAACAACCGTTCTACTTCATTCAACTCAAATACAAACTCAATAAT
TTAAAAATAAGCAATATAAACATTGGTTTGGGGCCAAACTGGAACTGAAGTGGGCTTCAAAATTGGGATA
ACGGGATTTGGAAGTTGAAGTGGGGGAAGTTCGTGGCGTGAGATGAAAGCAGCAACACCGCCACCCTGCT
TCAACTTCATGGGACGACGAATTGCATCTTTATTTGACTTGCGTTCTCCGTTGAAGATGTGCGGAAATAC
AGTTATTGCGTCTATGTCACTATTTGAACTTTCAATAAGAAAGTTGTGAAGACGAATTATGTAAGAGGTG
GCTTCTCTGAAATGCGAGGGTTATTTTTTTAATGAAAATCTTTGAATTAAGAAAACAAACAAGTAAACTT
CCGTAGAGTTTTGAAAATTTTCTAAAAGAGATCTCATCTTATTGGGGAACTTACCTCAAGATTTGAACTC
TGGAGAGTCGTGTTTTAAAATGTGACGGCGGAAGAAGATTAAGTAGAACATCAAACATTCCGTTCATCTC
GGAAACTCTCTGTCGTTCTCGTCTGAAAGTTTACAATGTTTAATAAACCTTTGATGATGAAGCATGTGAT
TTCTGAGATATTGAAAAATGTGGGGCATTCTATCTAGAAACAGTTCTTCATGAAGCTTGAGTTCTGACCG
GTATATTTTTTTCTAACTAATTTTCATATTATATTCAATTTTATTGCTAGGAGTCGTATTAACTACTAAA
AAAATTCAAGAAAATGTTAATTTTATCGTAATTAATTTGAGAACGTACTCGTTTGCTCTCGATCTTCGAT
CCGTATTCAGCTTGGTAACTCTCGGTTTCTTCGCCATTTTAATAAAATTGTGTAAGATGACGCTATAAAA
AATGACGAGTTGTGAGCCAAGTAGGAGTTGAGTAATGAAAAGAAAATGACAGATGTAACTGACCCTTTAC
CATCTAAAAAAGGAATCGTGTGCCGTCCCAACAGCCACCTGCTTCACACATGTTACCCTTCTACTGACAT
TGTCGAGACAAAGTCGGTAAATAATTGGAACATGATGATATTGCTCATAAGTTTATAGATGGAAAGAGAT
TTCGTTGTTATTTTGCAAGAAAAAGGGAATTTGATGTGGTTTCTTATTTTTCAAAATTTGAATAGAAGCA
ATACACTCCCATTTTTCAGACTCTCGCCATGTCCTGTTTCGAATGCAAGTTTGTTGTTGAAGACATGCAA
ACAGACATGATCACTAACAGAGTAAGTTTATTGCAAAAACAATTAAAATAGTTTCGTAACATAAAAACAA
CAATCCAACTGTGTATTTGTTTATTTCAATCACCTACACCAAAACAAATTTTTAAATGATTCACCTCTAG
TGATTTCAGAAGAAACTTTCCGATGATGTCCGTGATTTCGCATGCTACAAGATTGTCACAGCCAACATGA
CTGATTCATGTATTGATTTCTTGGATTTATATCTCCCAACTGTTATTCAGATGACAGTTGAACAGGCAAC
TCCACAAGGAGTTTGTCTAGCTAACAAGTGTTGTCCAGCAAGTTCAGGTTTGCTGTAATAATGAGGTGTC
CAATAATCGACCGACTATTTTTCAGTTGCCCCACTTCGTGATTTCACATTCCAAGAGATTCAAGCTGAAA
AATGTCCGAAAATGATGGAATTGGAAACATATTTGAGCTCAAACCTTGTTGGAAGTGCCATGGAGAAATT
CTTCGAAAACTCACTGACTGAGACTTTCTGCTCTGGATTATTATCATTCTTCCAACCAAGTGTAAGTTTT
TATTAGTTTTTTTTAATGTTCTAAAGCTTAAATCTCAATTTTCAGTGTCAACAAATCATGTCATCTGTTG
CTCCAAGATTTGTCAGTTTGACCGCAGTCCTTGCAAGCCAAAACAAATTCAGTCAGGCTGTGAGTTTGGG
TATTCGAATGCTCGATTTTAATTAAAATATTCCAGATGAACTGCTAGACCTGAAAACATCAAACTTCTTC
ATTTCTCTGCTTGCTGATAACTGATAAACTGTTTAAAGAATAAATCATTTTCATGACAAATAGCTACAAC
ATTGCTGAACTATCAGAAAAATTGAAAGTTGATCAATAACTTATGGACAATGAAAACATACCTTATTAGT
GGCAAAAACAATCGATGTTTTACAAAACCTTCATTCGACACCGTTTAAAAGTAAAAAAACACACAGAACT
TTCCAAAATTTATCAGCATTTCGAGCACATTGAAGTTTTTAATGGCAACTCTACCAACCTTTCTGAAACG
TAAGACTTCTCAGTATCAGTGTGAGACTATTGAACAAGTAGAGGAAACGTGGTATGTCATTATGTGGATT
TGAAGTTATTGCGCTTGTTATTTTGAAAAAGTTCACAATTATTTATCCACAAGTTGAAAATTGTAAAGCT
TACGACATTACTGGCTTTCTTATAAAAAGTCTAAAAAGTTATAGTAGTTGAAAAATGAGATGAGATGTCG
ACTAGACCATTCGGCAGTTGCAGAAAAATTATCGAAATGTTTTAAATTTCTAGAAAGGTAAAACGAAGTA
TGTTGGTTCTCATAGAGTACTGAATGAGTGCCAAAGTGTCACTCAGACTGTTTCAAATTTATGAAGCACC
GGAAAATAACGCTGTGAAAATTTCCATAAAAACCAGTATCTGCATATTTCCTTGAACGTTCTCTCACCAA
CGTCGCATACCACATTGCTCTAATTTTTGCTCTTTTTTTTTCAAGCTTCAGTGAGCACAATGATGACTTT
TTCAATTACCTGTGATAAACAATTTCGTGGAATTTTTGTATTTTTTTGAAGTTTCCTCGTGTTAACAACA
ATCAAAAACCGGGTCATACTCTAGTGTTGTATAGTGGGCTTCACCATAAATTACCTGATAAATCAGATTA
GAGGCACACGTCGGAGGAGCACACTGATAAGAGGTGATAAAAGGAGCACCGAGTAACACGTGTTTTCAGT
TTTCCGCTTCATTTTTCGCACAGTTTTCTTCATAGTTTCCCATTAATTTCTTACAAATTATTTCAAATAA
ATTTGAAATTGCAGTAATGAAATCCATTTTTGTCTTCGCCGTGCTGGCAGCTTTGGCTCTTGGAGCACAA
TCTGCTCCATCTCCATGTGAATCATGCAAATCGGTAAGTAATTATATTCAGAGAACTAAATGTTACTACT
ATAAAGTAAACAAATTTCAGATGGTTCAAAACTTCATTGATGCTTCTAAGGATCGCATGAAGATGGCTCA
ACTGAAGGTTTCTCTTTCAATGCTCTGCGTAGGTACATCTCATCAATCTGACTGCTCAAAGACTCTTGAC
AAACTTGACTTCATCGCCTACAAACTTGCTCCATACTTGGTAGGTTTACGACATTTTTTCAGAGAGTACT
CTGAATTTTCAGGCTGACACCTCCGCTGTATGCTCAAAGCTCCAAATGTGCGGTGAATCTCAATTCTCAC
CACTTGCTCGTCTTGCCATGCTTTACTTGAAGAAATCAGAGGCCATCGTAGCTAATGATAACATTATGGT
TTGTCATTTTGGGAGATTAATTTTTAATTTTCAATTAATTTTTATAGAGACAAGAAGTTTGTGACGAATG
TCAGGCATCAACTGCACAGATCGGAAAACTCGTTGGGGATGAATTTACTACCTATGCAGTGAGTTAAATT
TTGCAGGAAGAACGGTAAAATTATCTCAAGTTTCAGGTCAAATCTACCCTTCAACGCTTTGTCTGCAAGA
GCGCCGGAAAAGCCCACAAGGCATGCAACATCTTTGTCTCCTCCGTCATTCCAGATCTTATGACCGAGAT
GAAGGATATGTTCACCGAAAAGGAACTTATGTGCTCAAACATGGGACTCTGCTCTGCTACATCCAAGCCA
GCTGCTCGTGAAGCTCCGAAACAACCAGCATCTGAGATGTGGAAGTCTATGGGAATGGTGAAGACAAGCA
ACGGAGAGGAGCTTATGTCTTGCTTCGAGTGCACACTTTCCGCTGATGCTCTTCTTCAGGAATTCATTGA
TAAGAGAGTAAGTGCAGTAGAAAATTGTGTTGCAAATTTCAATAACCACTGCATGTATTGAAAAGAAAAT
GTAAAAGTATGTTGGAAGCAGTTTTAAAAGGTTTATATTTTCAGCAAGGAACAGCTGATGACATCCAAAC
AGTTGCCTGCAATAAGATGGTTGCCAACTGGACAGATGGATGCAATGACTTTGTTCATATGTATATGTCA
ACTGTGCTTTTCTTGACTTACAATCAATTTGATGGAAGAGGAATCTGCACAATGATGCATTCATGCGAAA
AGAAGGAAAATGGTAAGTTAATCGATCATCTGAAATCCTGTAATTTTTCAATTTCCAGCTCTCGTAGAAA
TGGCCATGTCAGAGAAGGTTATGTTGGGATGTGAAAACTGTAAAGCTGTCGAGCACTTCTTTGCTCAAAA
CCAAGAGGCTCTTCACTCTCACGCTGTTGACGGACTCTACTCGAACGTCTGTCAAAAGCTTCCAACTGCT
CTTGGAACTATGGTGAGATGACTCGTACCAATGGCAGTGAAGTCACAAAACTACATTCTGAGACACAAAA
CTTTAGTGACACCCTATACATTTGCAAACACATGTTTTAAGTACCAATGTTTATTTCGAGACCACCTGAA
AATCAGAACTTTTCAATCTTAGGTCTACTGTCTAGTTCAAATTGTATTTTTGAATATTTTTCGAAACATC
TGCTTAATTCTTAGCTTAACTTTCCATTTTCAGTGTGAAGCCTCAATCATCCGCCTGTCTCGCAAGTTCT
TCGCCCGTACCGCCGACCTCGCCGCAAGCGGAGCAATGTGCTCGCAGGTTTGTGCAAATATTTAATTTTA
CTCGGTTTTCACATTTTGACATCATTCATTTGTTTTCAAACAACTTTTTCTTTCAGATGTGCTAGAGCGT
CAATGCTCCAGAGTTTGAATCAAGAATTTCGATATTATCTCCAATTTCATGTTTTCTTATTTAAAATGAA
CATTTCAATCGCAACTTGTCGACTTATTAGTTATTGAGAATCTTTTCAAAAGTATCAGCCAATTATCAGA
AAGTATACACTTTTACATTAATATATAAATGTTGGCAAATACTCTTTTACTACCTCATCTTTTACTACGA
ATCGTATCTTTTACTACGGTCGTTTTATCATTTACTATTTATAAAGTAGACTTTCCTTCCGTCCAATATA
GGCTATGACAACACGCATAAGGGCGAATTCTGCAGATATCCATCACACTGGCGGCCGCTCGAGCATGCAT
CTAGAGGGCCCAATTCGCCCTATAGTGAGTCGTATTACAATTCACTGGCCGTCGTTTTACAACGTCGTGA
CTGGGAAAACCCTGGCGTTACCCAACTTAATCGCCTTGCAGCACATCCCCCTTTCGCCAGCTGGCGTAAT
AGCGAAGAGGCCCGCACCGATCGCCCTTCCCAACAGTTGCGCAGCCTATACGTACGGCAGTTTAAGGTTT
ACACCTATAAAAGAGAGAGCCGTTATCGTCTGTTTGTGGATGTACAGAGTGATATTATTGACACGCCGGG
GCGACGGATGGTGATCCCCCTGGCCAGTGCACGTCTGCTGTCAGATAAAGTCTCCCGTGAACTTTACCCG
GTGGTGCATATCGGGGATGAAAGCTGGCGCATGATGACCACCGATATGGCCAGTGTGCCGGTCTCCGTTA
TCGGGGAAGAAGTGGCTGATCTCAGCCACCGCGAAAATGACATCAAAAACGCCATTAACCTGATGTTCTG
GGGAATATAAATGTCAGGCATGAGATTATCAAAAAGGATCTTCACCTAGATCCTTTTCACGTAGAAAGCC
AGTCCGCAGAAACGGTGCTGACCCCGGATGAATGTCAGCTACTGGGCTATCTGGACAAGGGAAAACGCAA
GCGCAAAGAGAAAGCAGGTAGCTTGCAGTGGGCTTACATGGCGATAGCTAGACTGGGCGGTTTTATGGAC
AGCAAGCGAACCGGAATTGCCAGCTGGGGCGCCCTCTGGTAAGGTTGGGAAGCCCTGCAAAGTAAACTGG
ATGGCTTTCTCGCCGCCAAGGATCTGATGGCGCAGGGGATCAAGCTCTGATCAAGAGACAGGATGAGGAT
CGTTTCGCATGATTGAACAAGATGGATTGCACGCAGGTTCTCCGGCCGCTTGGGTGGAGAGGCTATTCGG
CTATGACTGGGCACAACAGACAATCGGCTGCTCTGATGCCGCCGTGTTCCGGCTGTCAGCGCAGGGGCGC
CCGGTTCTTTTTGTCAAGACCGACCTGTCCGGTGCCCTGAATGAACTGCAAGACGAGGCAGCGCGGCTAT
CGTGGCTGGCCACGACGGGCGTTCCTTGCGCAGCTGTGCTCGACGTTGTCACTGAAGCGGGAAGGGACTG
GCTGCTATTGGGCGAAGTGCCGGGGCAGGATCTCCTGTCATCTCACCTTGCTCCTGCCGAGAAAGTATCC
ATCATGGCTGATGCAATGCGGCGGCTGCATACGCTTGATCCGGCTACCTGCCCATTCGACCACCAAGCGA
AACATCGCATCGAGCGAGCACGTACTCGGATGGAAGCCGGTCTTGTCGATCAGGATGATCTGGACGAAGA
GCATCAGGGGCTCGCGCCAGCCGAACTGTTCGCCAGGCTCAAGGCGAGCATGCCCGACGGCGAGGATCTC
GTCGTGACCCATGGCGATGCCTGCTTGCCGAATATCATGGTGGAAAATGGCCGCTTTTCTGGATTCATCG
ACTGTGGCCGGCTGGGTGTGGCGGACCGCTATCAGGACATAGCGTTGGCTACCCGTGATATTGCTGAAGA
GCTTGGCGGCGAATGGGCTGACCGCTTCCTCGTGCTTTACGGTATCGCCGCTCCCGATTCGCAGCGCATC
GCCTTCTATCGCCTTCTTGACGAGTTCTTCTGAATTATTAACGCTTACAATTTCCTGATGCGGTATTTTC
TCCTTACGCATCTGTGCGGTATTTCACACCGCATACAGGTGGCACTTTTCGGGGAAATGTGCGCGGAACC
CCTATTTGTTTATTTTTCTAAATACATTCAAATATGTATCCGCTCATGAGACAATAACCCTGATAAATGC
TTCAATAATAGCACGTGAGGAGGGCCACCATGGCCAAGTTGACCAGTGCCGTTCCGGTGCTCACCGCGCG
CGACGTCGCCGGAGCGGTCGAGTTCTGGACCGACCGGCTCGGGTTCTCCCGGGACTTCGTGGAGGACGAC
TTCGCCGGTGTGGTCCGGGACGACGTGACCCTGTTCATCAGCGCGGTCCAGGACCAGGTGGTGCCGGACA
ACACCCTGGCCTGGGTGTGGGTGCGCGGCCTGGACGAGCTGTACGCCGAGTGGTCGGAGGTCGTGTCCAC
GAACTTCCGGGACGCCTCCGGGCCGGCCATGACCGAGATCGGCGAGCAGCCGTGGGGGCGGGAGTTCGCC
CTGCGCGACCCGGCCGGCAACTGCGTGCACTTCGTGGCCGAGGAGCAGGACTGACACGTGCTAAAACTTC
ATTTTTAATTTAAAAGGATCTAGGTGAAGATCCTTTTTGATAATCTCATGACCAAAATCCCTTAACGTGA
GTTTTCGTTCCACTGAGCGTCAGACCCCGTAGAAAAGATCAAAGGATCTTCTTGAGATCCTTTTTTTCTG
CGCGTAATCTGCTGCTTGCAAACAAAAAAACCACCGCTACCAGCGGTGGTTTGTTTGCCGGATCAAGAGC
TACCAACTCTTTTTCCGAAGGTAACTGGCTTCAGCAGAGCGCAGATACCAAATACTGTCCTTCTAGTGTA
GCCGTAGTTAGGCCACCACTTCAAGAACTCTGTAGCACCGCCTACATACCTCGCTCTGCTAATCCTGTTA
CCAGTGGCTGCTGCCAGTGGCGATAAGTCGTGTCTTACCGGGTTGGACTCAAGACGATAGTTACCGGATA
AGGCGCAGCGGTCGGGCTGAACGGGGGGTTCGTGCACACAGCCCAGCTTGGAGCGAACGACCTACACCGA
ACTGAGATACCTACAGCGTGAGCTATGAGAAAGCGCCACGCTTCCCGAAGGGAGAAAGGCGGACAGGTAT
CCGGTAAGCGGCAGGGTCGGAACAGGAGAGCGCACGAGGGAGCTTCCAGGGGGAAACGCCTGGTATCTTT
ATAGTCCTGTCGGGTTTCGCCACCTCTGACTTGAGCGTCGATTTTTGTGATGCTCGTCAGGGGGGCGGAG
CCTATGGAAAAACGCCAGCAACGCGGCCTTTTTACGGTTCCTGGGCTTTTGCTGGCCTTTTGCTCACATG
TTCTTTCCTGCGTTATCCCCTGATTCTGTGGATAACCGTATTACCGCCTTTGAGTGAGCTGATACCGCTC
GCCGCAGCCGAACGACCGAGCGCAGCGAGTCAGTGAGCGAGGAAGCGGAAG
