>Addgene plasmid #19688 | pGC81 | addgene partial sequence | sequence record 25513 | 19688 with M13R
TTAGAATACTCAAGCTATGCATCAAGCTTGGTACCGAGCTCGGATCCACTAGTAACGGCCGCCAGTGTGC
TGGAATTCGCCCTTCATCACTTGAATGTTCACAGATTCCGATCAATATCCATCTCACCAGATCCTCTGTG
GTGTGCTCATTTTCTATCCATTTTCCATTAAAAACACGTGATGTTCGTGGTCATCCACAGCCTTGTGCTC
CTCCAAGTGCTCCAAGAAATGGCCAGTTGTCATTTCATTTTTCTCATCGTCTCCTTGATCCAAGTACTAT
TTTCACGTTTTATAAGAAAAACCAAATACTCTCTACTCTTGTTCCATTAACTTGGCTGGCCTGCAGTCGA
TCGGTCACTTTCTTCCAGCATAACATTTCTGGATGCAAAGTGGGAATTCTATGAATTTTAAGTCTGAAAA
TTAAATACCTAATTTCTCAAAATTTAGTTCTGTGTAACGGAAATACAGACTAATTGTTTAATCTTTTCTC
CCACTATCTCTGCTCCGTTCAACATTATTCTCTTCAGTATAATTTGCATTCCGTTCCATTAAACATTTAC
AAACCATTCTTCTCACTTTATCAGTTTTAATTTTTGTNCCCGGGGGAATAA
